Addgene plasmid #42402: GMPSA
Purpose: Bacterial expression for structure determination; may not be full ORF
Depositing lab: Nicola Burgess-Brown. Depositing organization: University of Oxford.
Backbone
  Vector backbone: pNIC28-Bsa4
  Backbone manufacturer: SGC
  Vector type: Bacterial Expression
Growth in bacteria
  Bacterial resistance: Kanamycin, 50 μg/mL
  Growth temperature: 37°C
  Growth strain: Mach1 ;
  Copy number: High Copy
Gene/Insert
  Gene/Insert name: GMPSA (alt names: GMPS; gi|4504035; PDB:2VPI)
  Species: H. sapiens (human)
  Insert size (bp): 685
  Mutation: See Comments
  GenBank ID: GMPS gi|4504035
  Entrez Gene: GMPS (a.k.a. GATD7)
  Tag / fusion protein: His6-TEV (N terminal on insert)
  Cloning method: Ligation Independent Cloning
  Sequencing primers: 5′ T7; 3′ T7-term
Terms and licenses: Academic/Nonprofit Terms; Industry Terms: Not Available to Industry
Depositor comments: http://www.thesgc.org/structures/2VPI/ Use BL21(DE3)-R3-pRARE2 strain for expression.
How to cite: GMPSA was a gift from Nicola Burgess-Brown (Addgene plasmid # 42402 ; http://n2t.net/addgene:42402 ; RRID:Addgene_42402)
