[The description below was written by a language model from this plasmid's Addgene catalogue record.]
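Description:
GMPSA is a bacterial expression plasmid built on the pNIC28-Bsa4 backbone from the Structural Genomics Consortium, carrying a fragment of the human GMPS gene, which encodes GMP synthase (also known as GATD7). The insert is about 685 bp, and the record explicitly warns that it may not represent the full open reading frame. This fits its purpose of producing a defined domain or truncated construct for structure determination, and the entry is linked to a deposited crystal structure. The mutation field only refers to the depositor comments, which list no specific sequence changes, so any deviations from the reference sequence are not stated in the record.

The fragment was introduced by ligation-independent cloning and is fused at its N terminus to a hexahistidine tag followed by a TEV protease cleavage site. This allows capture of the protein by immobilised metal affinity chromatography and subsequent removal of the tag. The promoter is not named outright, but the listed T7 and T7-terminator sequencing primers and the recommended DE3-type, rare-codon-supplemented BL21 expression host indicate a T7 RNA polymerase-driven expression cassette. The plasmid is maintained in E. coli under kanamycin selection, is described as high copy, and is propagated in a Mach1 cloning strain. The origin of replication is not given. No feature table accompanies the entry, so details of other backbone elements cannot be confirmed. Its typical use is recombinant overexpression and purification of the human GMPS fragment for crystallography and related biochemical work. Distribution is limited to academic and nonprofit users.
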