>Addgene plasmid #42402 | GMPSA | depositor partial sequence | sequence record 57235 | GMPSA sequence 685 bps
CATATGCACCATCATCATCATCATTCTTCTGGTGTAGATCTGGGTACCGAGAACCTGTACTTCCAATCCA
TGGAAGGAGCTGTTGTCATTCTGGATGCTGGTGCTCAGTACGGGAAAGTCATAGACCGAAGAGTGAGGGA
ACTGTTCGTGCAGTCTGAAATTTTCCCCTTGGAAACACCAGCATTTGCTATAAAGGAACAAGGATTCCGT
GCTATTATCATCTCTGGAGGACCTAATTCTGTGTATGCTGAAGATGCTCCCTGGTTTGATCCAGCAATAT
TCACTATTGGCAAGCCTGTTCTTGGAATTTGCTATGGTATGCAGATGATGAATAAGGTATTTGGAGGTAC
TGTGCACAAAAAAAGTGTCAGAGAAGATGGAGTTTTCAACATTAGTGTGGATAATACATGTTCATTATTC
AGGGGCCTTCAGAAGGAAGAAGTTGTTTTGCTTACACATGGAGATAGTGTAGACAAAGTAGCTGATGGAT
TCAAGGTTGTGGCACGTTCTGGAAACATAGTAGCAGGCATAGCAAATGAATCTAAAAAGTTATATGGAGC
ACAGTTCCACCCTGAAGTTGGCCTTACAGAAAATGGAAAAGTAATACTGAAGAATTTCCTTTATGATATA
GCTGGATGCAGTGGAACCTTCACCGTGTGACAGTAAAGGTGGATACGGATCCGAA
