>Addgene plasmid #42402 | GMPSA | addgene partial sequence | sequence record 60388 | T7 5'-TAATACGACTCACTATAGGG-3'
CCTCTAGAAATAATTTTGTTTAACTTTAAGAAGGAGATATACATATGCACCATCATCATCATCATTCTTC
TGGTGTAGATCTGGGTACCGAGAACCTGTACTTCCAATCCATGGAAGGAGCTGTTGTCATTCTGGATGCT
GGTGCTCAGTACGGGAAAGTCATAGACCGAAGAGTGAGGGAACTGTTCGTGCAGTCTGAAATTTTCCCCT
TGGAAACACCAGCATTTGCTATAAAGGAACAAGGATTCCGTGCTATTATCATCTCTGGAGGACCTAATTC
TGTGTATGCTGAAGATGCTCCCTGGTTTGATCCAGCAATATTCACTATTGGCAAGCCTGTTCTTGGAATT
TGCTATGGTATGCAGATGATGAATAAGGTATTTGGAGGTACTGTGCACAAAAAAAGTGTCAGAGAAGATG
GAGTTTTCAACATTAGTGTGGATAATACATGTTCATTATTCAGGGGCCTTCAGAAGGAAGAAGTTGTTTT
GCTTACACATGGAGATAGTGTAGACAAAGTAGCTGATGGATTCAAGGTTGTGGCACGTTCTGGAAACATA
GTAGCAGGCATAGCAAATGAATCTAAAAAGTTATATGGAGCACAGTTCCACCCTGAAGTTGGCCTTACAG
AAAATGGAAAAGTAATACTGAAGAATTTCCTTTATGATATAGCTGGATGCAGTGGAACCTTCACCGTGTG
ACAGTAAAGGTGGATACGGATCCGAATTCGAGCTCCGTCGACAAGCTTGCGGCCGCACTCGAGCACCACC
ACCACCACCACTGAGATCCGGCTGCTAACAAAGCCCGAAAGGAAGCTGAGTTGGCTGCTGCCACCGCTGA
GCAATAACTAGCATAACCCCTTGGGGCCTCTAAACGGGTCTTGAGGGGTTTTTTGCTGAAAGGAGGAACT
ATATCCGATGC
